>Addgene plasmid #118351 | hHSF1 K80Q | depositor full sequence | sequence record 223522 | Full Sequence
GACGGATCGGGAGATCTCCCGATCCCCTATGGTGCACTCTCAGTACAATCTGCTCTGATGCCGCATAGTT
AAGCCAGTATCTGCTCCCTGCTTGTGTGTTGGAGGTCGCTGAGTAGTGCGCGAGCAAAATTTAAGCTACA
ACAAGGCAAGGCTTGACCGACAATTGCATGAAGAATCTGCTTAGGGTTAGGCGTTTTGCGCTGCTTCGCG
ATGTACGGGCCAGATATACGCGTTGACATTGATTATTGACTAGTTATTAATAGTAATCAATTACGGGGTC
ATTAGTTCATAGCCCATATATGGAGTTCCGCGTTACATAACTTACGGTAAATGGCCCGCCTGGCTGACCG
CCCAACGACCCCCGCCCATTGACGTCAATAATGACGTATGTTCCCATAGTAACGCCAATAGGGACTTTCC
ATTGACGTCAATGGGTGGAGTATTTACGGTAAACTGCCCACTTGGCAGTACATCAAGTGTATCATATGCC
AAGTACGCCCCCTATTGACGTCAATGACGGTAAATGGCCCGCCTGGCATTATGCCCAGTACATGACCTTA
TGGGACTTTCCTACTTGGCAGTACATCTACGTATTAGTCATCGCTATTACCATGGTGATGCGGTTTTGGC
AGTACATCAATGGGCGTGGATAGCGGTTTGACTCACGGGGATTTCCAAGTCTCCACCCCATTGACGTCAA
TGGGAGTTTGTTTTGGCACCAAAATCAACGGGACTTTCCAAAATGTCGTAACAACTCCGCCCCATTGACG
CAAATGGGCGGTAGGCGTGTACGGTGGGAGGTCTATATAAGCAGAGCTCTCTGGCTAACTAGAGAACCCA
CTGCTTACTGGCTTATCGAAATTAATACGACTCACTATAGGGAGACCCAAGCTGGCTAGCGTTTAAACGG
GCCCTCTAGACTCGAGCGGCCGCCACTGTGCTGGATATCTGCAGAATTCGAGATGGATCTGCCCGTGGGC
CCCGGCGCGGCGGGGCCCAGCAACGTCCCGGCCTTCCTGACCAAGCTGTGGACCCTCGTGAGCGACCCGG
ACACCGACGCGCTCATCTGCTGGAGCCCGAGCGGGAACAGCTTCCACGTGTTCGACCAGGGCCAGTTTGC
CAAGGAGGTGCTGCCCAAGTACTTCAAGCACAACAACATGGCCAGCTTCGTGCGGCAGCTCAACATGTAT
GGCTTCCGGCAAGTGGTCCACATCGAGCAGGGCGGCCTGGTCAAGCCAGAGAGAGACGACACGGAGTTCC
AGCACCCATGCTTCCTGCGTGGCCAGGAGCAGCTCCTTGAGAACATCAAGAGGAAAGTGACCAGTGTGTC
CACCCTGAAGAGTGAAGACATAAAGATCCGCCAGGACAGCGTCACCAAGCTGCTGACGGACGTGCAGCTG
ATGAAGGGGAAGCAGGAGTGCATGGACTCCAAGCTCCTGGCCATGAAGCATGAGAATGAGGCTCTGTGGC
GGGAGGTGGCCAGCCTTCGGCAGAAGCATGCCCAGCAACAGAAAGTCGTCAACAAGCTCATTCAGTTCCT
GATCTCACTGGTGCAGTCAAACCGGATCCTGGGGGTGAAGAGAAAGATCCCCCTGATGCTGAACGACAGT
GGCTCAGCACATTCCATGCCCAAGTATAGCCGGCAGTTCTCCCTGGAGCACGTCCACGGCTCGGGCCCCT
ACTCGGCCCCCTCCCCAGCCTACAGCAGCTCCAGCCTCTACGCCCCTGATGCTGTGGCCAGCTCTGGACC
CATCATCTCCGACATCACCGAGCTGGCTCCTGCCAGCCCCATGGCCTCCCCCGGCGGGAGCATAGACGAG
AGGCCCCTATCCAGCAGCCCCCTGGTGCGTGTCAAGGAGGAGCCCCCCAGCCCGCCTCAGAGCCCCCGGG
TAGAGGAGGCGAGTCCCGGGCGCCCATCTTCCGTGGACACCCTCTTGTCCCCGACCGCCCTCATTGACTC
CATCCTGCGGGAGAGTGAACCTGCCCCCGCCTCCGTCACAGCCCTCACGGACGCCAGGGGCCACACGGAC
ACCGAGGGCCGGCCTCCCTCCCCCCCGCCCACCTCCACCCCTGAAAAGTGCCTCAGCGTAGCCTGCCTGG
ACAAGAATGAGCTCAGTGACCACTTGGATGCTATGGACTCCAACCTGGATAACCTGCAGACCATGCTGAG
CAGCCACGGCTTCAGCGTGGACACCAGTGCCCTGCTGGACCTGTTCAGCCCCTCGGTGACCGTGCCCGAC
ATGAGCCTGCCTGACCTTGACAGCAGCCTGGCCAGTATCCAAGAGCTCCTGTCTCCCCAGGAGCCCCCCA
GGCCTCCCGAGGCAGAGAACAGCAGCCCGGATTCAGGGAAGCAGCTGGTGCACTACACAGCGCAGCCGCT
GTTCCTGCTGGACCCCGGCTCCGTGGACACCGGGAGCAACGACCTGCCGGTGCTGTTTGAGCTGGGAGAG
GGCTCCTACTTCTCCGAAGGGGACGGCTTCGCCGAGGACCCCACCATCTCCCTGCTGACAGGCTCGGAGC
CTCCCAAAGCCAAGGACCCCACTGTCTCCAAGCTTGGGCCCGAACAAAAACTCATCTCAGAAGAGGATCT
GAATAGCGCCGTCGACCATCATCATCATCATCATTGAGTTTAAACGGTCTCCAGCTTAAGTTTAAACCGC
TGATCAGCCTCGACTGTGCCTTCTAGTTGCCAGCCATCTGTTGTTTGCCCCTCCCCCGTGCCTTCCTTGA
CCCTGGAAGGTGCCACTCCCACTGTCCTTTCCTAATAAAATGAGGAAATTGCATCGCATTGTCTGAGTAG
GTGTCATTCTATTCTGGGGGGTGGGGTGGGGCAGGACAGCAAGGGGGAGGATTGGGAAGACAATAGCAGG
CATGCTGGGGATGCGGTGGGCTCTATGGCTTCTGAGGCGGAAAGAACCAGCTGGGGCTCTAGGGGGTATC
CCC
[124 nt withheld, positions 2944-3067]
C
[91 nt withheld, positions 3069-3159]
A
[49 nt withheld, positions 3161-3209]
CCTTTGACGTTGGAGTCCACGTTCTTT
[37 nt withheld, positions 3237-3273]
ACCCTATCTCGGTCTATTCTTTTGATTTATAAGGGATTTTGCCGATTTCGGCCTATTGGTTAAAAAATGA
GCTGATTTAACAAAAATTTAACGCGAATTAATTCTGTGGAATGTGTGTCAGTTAGGGTGTGGAAAGTCCC
CAGGCTCCCCAGCAGGCAGAAGTATGCAAAGCATGCATCTCAATTAGTCAGCAACCAGGTGTGGAAAGTC
CCCAGGCTCCCCAGCAGGCAGAAGTATGCAAAGCATGCATCTCAATTAGTCAGCAACCATAGTCCCGCCC
CTAACTCCGCCCATCCCGCCCCTAACTCCGCCCAGTTCCGCCCATTCTCCGCCCCATGGCTGACTAATTT
TTTTTATTTATGCAGAGGCCGAGGCCGCCTCTGCCTCTGAGCTATTCCAGAAGTAGTGAGGAGGCTTTTT
TGGAGGCCTAGGCTTTTGCAAAAAGCTCCCGGGAGCTTGTATATCCATTTTCGGATCTGATCAAGAGACA
GGATGAGGATCGTTTCGCATGATTGAACAAGATGGATTGCACGCAGGTTCTCCGGCCGCTTGGGTGGAGA
GGCTATTCGGCTATGACTGGGCACAACAGACAATCGGCTGCTCTGATGCCGCCGTGTTCCGGCTGTCAGC
GCAGGGGCGCCCGGTTCTTTTTGTCAAGACCGACCTGTCCGGTGCCCTGAATGAACTGCAGGACGAGGCA
GCGCGGCTATCGTGGCTGGCCACGACGGGCGTTCCTTGCGCAGCTGTGCTCGACGTTGTCACTGAAGCGG
GAAGGGACTGGCTGCTATTGGGCGAAGTGCCGGGGCAGGATCTCCTGTCATCTCACCTTGCTCCTGCCGA
GAAAGTATCCATCATGGCTGATGCAATGCGGCGGCTGCATACGCTTGATCCGGCTACCTGCCCATTCGAC
CACCAAGCGAAACATCGCATCGAGCGAGCACGTACTCGGATGGAAGCCGGTCTTGTCGATCAGGATGATC
TGGACGAAGAGCATCAGGGGCTCGCGCCAGCCGAACTGTTCGCCAGGCTCAAGGCGCGCATGCCCGACGG
CGAGGATCTCGTCGTGACCCATGGCGATGCCTGCTTGCCGAATATCATGGTGGAAAATGGCCGCTTTTCT
GGATTCATCGACTGTGGCCGGCTGGGTGTGGCGGACCGCTATCAGGACATAGCGTTGGCTACCCGTGATA
TTGCTGAAGAGCTTGGCGGCGAATGGGCTGACCGCTTCCTCGTGCTTTACGGTATCGCCGCTCCCGATTC
GCAGCGCATCGCCTTCTATCGCCTTCTTGACGAGTTCTTCTGAGCGGGACTCTGGGGTTCGAAATGACCG
ACCAAGCGACGCCCAACCTGCCATCACGAGATTTCGATTCCACCGCCGCCTTCTATGAAAGGTTGGGCTT
CGGAATCGTTTTCCGGGACGCCGGCTGGATGATCCTCCAGCGCGGGGATCTCATGCTGGAGTTCTTCGCC
CACCCCAACTTGTTTATTGCAGCTTATAATGGTTACAAATAAAGCAATAGCATCACAAATTTCACAAATA
AAGCATTTTTTTCACTGCATTCTAGTTGTGGTTTGTCCAAACTCATCAATGTATCTTATCATGTCTGTAT
ACCGTCGACCTCTAGCTAGAGCTTGGCGTAATCATGGTCATAGCTGTTTCCTGTGTGAAATTGTTATCCG
CTCACAATTCCACACAACATACGAGCCGGAAGCATAAAGTGTAAAGCCTGGGGTGCCTAATGAGTGAGCT
AACTCACATTAATTGCGTTGCGCTCACTGCCCGCTTTCCAGTCGGGAAACCTGTCGTGCCAGCTGCATTA
ATGAATCGGCCAACGCGCGGGGAGAGGCGGTTTGCGTATTGGGCGCTCTTCCGCTTCCTCGCTCACTGAC
TCGCTGCGCTCGGTCGTTCGGCTGCGGCGAGCGGTATCAGCTCACTCAAAGGCGGTAATACGGTTATCCA
CAGAATCAGGGGATAACGCAGGAAAGAACATGTGAGCAAAAGGCCAGCAAAAGGCCAGGAACCGTAAAAA
GGCCGCGTTGCTGGCGTTTTTCCATAGGCTCCGCCCCCCTGACGAGCATCACAAAAATCGACGCTCAAGT
CAGAGGTGGCGAAACCCGACAGGACTATAAAGATACCAGGCGTTTCCCCCTGGAAGCTCCCTCGTGCGCT
CTCCTGTTCCGACCCTGCCGCTTACCGGATACCTGTCCGCCTTTCTCCCTTCGGGAAGCGTGGCGCTTTC
TCATAGCTCACGCTGTAGGTATCTCAGTTCGGTGTAGGTCGTTCGCTCCAAGCTGGGCTGTGTGCACGAA
CCCCCCGTTCAGCCCGACCGCTGCGCCTTATCCGGTAACTATCGTCTTGAGTCCAACCCGGTAAGACACG
ACTTATCGCCACTGGCAGCAGCCACTGGTAACAGGATTAGCAGAGCGAGGTATGTAGGCGGTGCTACAGA
GTTCTTGAAGTGGTGGCCTAACTACGGCTACACTAGAAGAACAGTATTTGGTATCTGCGCTCTGCTGAAG
CCAGTTACCTTCGGAAAAAGAGTTGGTAGCTCTTGATCCGGCAAACAAACCACCGCTGGTAGCGGTGGTT
TTTTTGTTTGCAAGCAGCAGATTACGCGCAGAAAAAAAGGATCTCAAGAAGATCCTTTGATCTTTTCTAC
GGGGTCTGACGCTCAGTGGAACGAAAACTCACGTTAAGGGATTTTGGTCATGAGATTATCAAAAAGGATC
TTCACCTAGATCCTTTTAAATTAAAAATGAAGTTTTAAATCAATCTAAAGTATATATGAGTAAACTTGGT
CTGACAGTTACCAATGCTTAATCAGTGAGGCACCTATCTCAGCGATCTGTCTATTTCGTTCATCCATAGT
TGCCTGACTCCCCGTCGTGTAGATAACTACGATACGGGAGGGCTTACCATCTGGCCCCAGTGCTGCAATG
ATACCGCGAGACCCACGCTCACCGGCTCCAGATTTATCAGCAATAAACCAGCCAGCCGGAAGGGCCGAGC
GCAGAAGTGGTCCTGCAACTTTATCCGCCTCCATCCAGTCTATTAATTGTTGCCGGGAAGCTAGAGTAAG
TAGTTCGCCAGTTAATAGTTTGCGCAACGTTGTTGCCATTGCTACAGGCATCGTGGTGTCACGCTCGTCG
TTTGGTATGGCTTCATTCAGCTCCGGTTCCCAACGATCAAGGCGAGTTACATGATCCCCCATGTTGTGCA
AAAAAGCGGTTAGCTCCTTCGGTCCTCCGATCGTTGTCAGAAGTAAGTTGGCCGCAGTGTTATCACTCAT
GGTTATGGCAGCACTGCATAATTCTCTTACTGTCATGCCATCCGTAAGATGCTTTTCTGTGACTGGTGAG
TACTCAACCAAGTCATTCTGAGAATAGTGTATGCGGCGACCGAGTTGCTCTTGCCCGGCGTCAATACGGG
ATAATACCGCGCCACATAGCAGAACTTTAAAAGTGCTCATCATTGGAAAACGTTCTTCGGGGCGAAAACT
CTCAAGGATCTTACCGCTGTTGAGATCCAGTTCGATGTAACCCACTCGTGCACCCAACTGATCTTCAGCA
TCTTTTACTTTCACCAGCGTTTCTGGGTGAGCAAAAACAGGAAGGCAAAATGCCGCAAAAAAGGGAATAA
GGGCGACACGGAAATGTTGAATACTCATACTCTTCCTTTTTCAATATTATTGAAGCATTTATCAGGGTTA
TTGTCTCATGAGCGGATACATATTTGAATGTATTTAGAAAAATAAACAAATAGGGGTTCCGCGCACATTT
CCCCGAAAAGTGCCACCTGACGTC
Features (pLannotate 1.2.2; 22 found; start..end, strand, type, name):
     28..80      -  misc_feature   bom (fragment): basis of mobility region from pBR322
    235..614     +  enhancer       CMV enhancer: human cytomegalovirus immediate early enhancer
    615..818     +  promoter       CMV promoter: human cytomegalovirus (CMV) immediate early promoter
    814..847     +  LTR            5' LTR (truncated) (fragment): truncated 5' long terminal repeat (LTR) from HIV-1
    863..881     +  promoter       T7 promoter: promoter for bacteriophage T7 RNA polymerase
    984..2279    +  CDS            hsf1: HSF_XENLA - Also known as hsf. Experimental evidence at transcript level: Swiss-Prot protein existence level 2. DNA-binding protein that specifically binds heat shock promoter elements (HSE) and activates transcription. From Xenopus laevis (African clawed frog).
   2178..2549    +  CDS            HSF1: C-terminal activation domain from the human heat shock transcription factor HSF1
   2607..2624    +  CDS            capTEV™ (fragment): composite tag for in vivo biotinylation, TEV protease cleavage, and 6xHis tagging
   2674..2898    +  polyA_signal   bGH poly(A) signal: bovine growth hormone polyadenylation signal
   2902..2923    +  promoter       SV40 promoter (fragment): SV40 enhancer and early promoter
   2944..3372    +  rep_origin     f1 ori (sequence partly withheld): f1 bacteriophage origin of replication; arrow indicates direction of (+) strand synthesis
   3386..3715    +  promoter       SV40 promoter: SV40 enhancer and early promoter
   3782..4573    +  CDS            neo: KKA2_KLEPN - Also known as kan, nptII. Experimental evidence at protein level: Swiss-Prot protein existence level 1. Resistance to kanamycin, neomycin, paromomycin, ribostamycin, butirosin and gentamicin B. From Klebsiella pneumoniae.
   4597..4755    +  CDS            ble (fragment): BLE_KLEPN - Experimental evidence at protein level: Swiss-Prot protein existence level 1. Binding protein with a strong affinity to the bleomycin family of antibiotics. Binds to CL990; an antimitotic-antibiotic compound. From Klebsiella pneumoniae.
   4750..4871    +  polyA_signal   SV40 poly(A) signal: SV40 polyadenylation signal
   4944..4960    -  protein_bind   lac operator: The lac repressor binds to the lac operator to inhibit transcription in E. coli. This inhibition can be relieved by adding lactose or isopropyl-β-D-thiogalactopyranoside (IPTG). lac repressor encoded by lacI
   4968..4998    -  promoter       lac promoter: promoter for the E. coli lac operon
   5013..5034    -  protein_bind   CAP binding site: CAP binding activates transcription in the presence of cAMP. E. coli catabolite activator protein
   5047..5139    -  CDS            lacI (fragment): lac repressor; lacI; The lac repressor binds to the lac operator to inhibit transcription in E. coli. This inhibition can be relieved by adding lactose or isopropyl-β-D-thiogalactopyranoside (IPTG).
   5322..5910    -  rep_origin     ori: high-copy-number ColE1/pMB1/pBR322/pUC origin of replication
   6081..6941    -  CDS            AmpR: β-lactamase; bla; confers resistance to ampicillin, carbenicillin, and related antibiotics
   6942..7046    -  promoter       AmpR promoter: bla
