>Addgene plasmid #118351 | hHSF1 K80Q | addgene full sequence | sequence record 227532 | Addgene NGS Result
GACATTGATTATTGACTAGTTATTAATAGTAATCAATTACGGGGTCATTAGTTCATAGCCCATATATGGA
GTTCCGCGTTACATAACTTACGGTAAATGGCCCGCCTGGCTGACCGCCCAACGACCCCCGCCCATTGACG
TCAATAATGACGTATGTTCCCATAGTAACGCCAATAGGGACTTTCCATTGACGTCAATGGGTGGAGTATT
TACGGTAAACTGCCCACTTGGCAGTACATCAAGTGTATCATATGCCAAGTACGCCCCCTATTGACGTCAA
TGACGGTAAATGGCCCGCCTGGCATTATGCCCAGTACATGACCTTATGGGACTTTCCTACTTGGCAGTAC
ATCTACGTATTAGTCATCGCTATTACCATGGTGATGCGGTTTTGGCAGTACATCAATGGGCGTGGATAGC
GGTTTGACTCACGGGGATTTCCAAGTCTCCACCCCATTGACGTCAATGGGAGTTTGTTTTGGCACCAAAA
TCAACGGGACTTTCCAAAATGTCGTAACAACTCCGCCCCATTGACGCAAATGGGCGGTAGGCGTGTACGG
TGGGAGGTCTATATAAGCAGAGCTCTCTGGCTAACTAGAGAACCCACTGCTTACTGGCTTATCGAAATTA
ATACGACTCACTATAGGGAGACCCAAGCTGGCTAGCGTTTAAACGGGCCCTCTAGACTCGAGCGGCCGCC
ACTGTGCTGGATATCTGCAGAATTCGAGATGGATCTGCCCGTGGGCCCCGGCGCGGCGGGGCCCAGCAAC
GTCCCGGCCTTCCTGACCAAGCTGTGGACCCTCGTGAGCGACCCGGACACCGACGCGCTCATCTGCTGGA
GCCCGAGCGGGAACAGCTTCCACGTGTTCGACCAGGGCCAGTTTGCCAAGGAGGTGCTGCCCAAGTACTT
CAAGCACAACAACATGGCCAGCTTCGTGCGGCAGCTCAACATGTATGGCTTCCGGCAAGTGGTCCACATC
GAGCAGGGCGGCCTGGTCAAGCCAGAGAGAGACGACACGGAGTTCCAGCACCCATGCTTCCTGCGTGGCC
AGGAGCAGCTCCTTGAGAACATCAAGAGGAAAGTGACCAGTGTGTCCACCCTGAAGAGTGAAGACATAAA
GATCCGCCAGGACAGCGTCACCAAGCTGCTGACGGACGTGCAGCTGATGAAGGGGAAGCAGGAGTGCATG
GACTCCAAGCTCCTGGCCATGAAGCATGAGAATGAGGCTCTGTGGCGGGAGGTGGCCAGCCTTCGGCAGA
AGCATGCCCAGCAACAGAAAGTCGTCAACAAGCTCATACAGTTTTTGATCTCACTGGTGCAGTCAAACCG
GATCCTGGGGGTGAAGAGAAAGATCCCCCTGATGCTGAACGACAGTGGCTCAGCACATTCCATGCCCAAG
TATAGCCGGCAGTTCTCCCTGGAGCACGTCCACGGCTCGGGCCCCTACTCGGCCCCCTCCCCAGCCTACA
GCAGCTCCAGCCTCTACGCCCCTGATGCTGTGGCCAGCTCTGGACCCATCATCTCCGACATCACCGAGCT
GGCTCCTGCCAGCCCCATGGCCTCCCCCGGCGGGAGCATAGACGAGAGGCCCCTATCCAGCAGCCCCCTG
GTGCGTGTCAAGGAGGAGCCCCCCAGCCCGCCTCAGAGCCCCCGGGTAGAGGAGGCGAGTCCCGGGCGCC
CATCTTCCGTGGACACCCTCTTGTCCCCGACCGCCCTCATTGACTCCATCCTGCGGGAGAGTGAACCTGC
CCCCGCCTCCGTCACAGCCCTCACGGACGCCAGGGGCCACACGGACACCGAGGGCCGGCCTCCCTCCCCC
CCGCCCACCTCCACCCCTGAAAAGTGCCTCAGCGTAGCCTGCCTGGACAAGAATGAGCTCAGTGACCACT
TGGATGCTATGGACTCCAACCTGGATAACCTGCAGACCATGCTGAGCAGCCACGGCTTCAGCGTGGACAC
CAGTGCCCTGCTGGACCTGTTCAGCCCCTCGGTGACCGTGCCCGACATGAGCCTGCCTGACCTTGACAGC
AGCCTGGCCAGTATCCAAGAGCTCCTGTCTCCCCAGGAGCCCCCCAGGCCTCCCGAGGCAGAGAACAGCA
GCCCGGATTCAGGGAAGCAGCTGGTGCACTACACAGCGCAGCCGCTGTTCCTGCTGGACCCCGGCTCCGT
GGACACCGGGAGCAACGACCTGCCGGTGCTGTTTGAGCTGGGAGAGGGCTCCTACTTCTCCGAAGGGGAC
GGCTTCGCCGAGGACCCCACCATCTCCCTGCTGACAGGCTCGGAGCCTCCCAAAGCCAAGGACCCCACTG
TCTCCAAGCTTGGGCCCGAACAAAAACTCATCTCAGAAGAGGATCTGAATAGCGCCGTCGACCATCATCA
TCATCATCATTGAGTTTAAACGGTCTCCAGCTTAAGTTTAAACCGCTGATCAGCCTCGACTGTACCTTCT
AGTTGCCAGCCATCTGTTGTTTGCCCCTCCCCCGTGCCTTCCTTGACCCTGGAAGGTGCCACTCCCACTG
TCCTTTCCTAATAAAATGAGGAAATTGCATCGCATTGTCTGAGTAGGTGTCATTCTATTCTGGGGGGTGG
GGTGGGGCAGGACAGCAAGGGGGAGGATTGGGAAGACAATAGCAGGCATGCTGGGGATGCGGTGGGCTCT
ATGGCTTCTGAGGCGGAAAGAACCAGCTGGGGCTCTAGGGGGTATCCCC
[124 nt withheld, positions 2710-2833]
C
[91 nt withheld, positions 2835-2925]
A
[49 nt withheld, positions 2927-2975]
CCTTTGACGTTGGAGTCCACGTTCTTT
[37 nt withheld, positions 3003-3039]
ACCCTATCTCGGTCTATTCTTTTGATTTATAAGGGATTTTGCCGATTTCGGCCTATTGGTTAAAAAATGA
GCTGATTTAACAAAAATTTAACGCGAATTAATTCTGTGGAATGTGTGTCAGTTAGGGTGTGGAAAGTCCC
CAGGCTCCCCAGCAGGCAGAAGTATGCAAAGCATGCATCTCAATTAGTCAGCAACCAGGTGTGGAAAGTC
CCCAGGCTCCCCAGCAGGCAGAAGTATGCAAAGCATGCATCTCAATTAGTCAGCAACCATAGTCCCGCCC
CTAACTCCGCCCATCCCGCCCCTAACTCCGCCCAGTTCCGCCCATTCTCCGCCCCATGGCTGACTAATTT
TTTTTATTTATGCAGAGGCCGAGGCCGCCTCTGCCTCTGAGCTATTCCAGAAGTAGTGAGGAGGCTTTTT
TGGAGGCCTAGGCTTTTGCAAAAAGCTCCCGGGAGCTTGTATATCCATTTTCGGATCTGATCAAGAGACA
GGATGAGGATCGTTTCGCATGATTGAACAAGATGGATTGCACGCAGGTTCTCCGGCCGCTTGGGTGGAGA
GGCTATTCGGCTATGACTGGGCACAACAGACAATCGGCTGCTCTGATGCCGCCGTGTTCCGGCTGTCAGC
GCAGGGGCGCCCGGTTCTTTTTGTCAAGACCGACCTGTCCGGTGCCCTGAATGAACTGCAGGACGAGGCA
GCGCGGCTATCGTGGCTGGCCACGACGGGCGTTCCTTGCGCAGCTGTGCTCGACGTTGTCACTGAAGCGG
GAAGGGACTGGCTGCTATTGGGCGAAGTGCCGGGGCAGGATCTCCTGTCATCTCACCTTGCTCCTGCCGA
GAAAGTATCCATCATGGCTGATGCAATGCGGCGGCTGCATACGCTTGATCCGGCTACCTGCCCATTCGAC
CACCAAGCGAAACATCGCATCGAGCGAGCACGTACTCGGATGGAAGCCGGTCTTGTCGATCAGGATGATC
TGGACGAAGAGCATCAGGGGCTCGCGCCAGCCGAACTGTTCGCCAGGCTCAAGGCGCGCATGCCCGACGG
CGAGGATCTCGTCGTGACCCATGGCGATGCCTGCTTGCCGAATATCATGGTGGAAAATGGCCGCTTTTCT
GGATTCATCGACTGTGGCCGGCTGGGTGTGGCGGACCGCTATCAGGACATAGCGTTGGCTACCCGTGATA
TTGCTGAAGAGCTTGGCGGCGAATGGGCTGACCGCTTCCTCGTGCTTTACGGTATCGCCGCTCCCGATTC
GCAGCGCATCGCCTTCTATCGCCTTCTTGACGAGTTCTTCTGAGCGGGACTCTGGGGTTCGAAATGACCG
ACCAAGCGACGCCCAACCTGCCATCACGAGATTTCGATTCCACCGCCGCCTTCTATGAAAGGTTGGGCTT
CGGAATCGTTTTCCGGGACGCCGGCTGGATGATCCTCCAGCGCGGGGATCTCATGCTGGAGTTCTTCGCC
CACCCCAACTTGTTTATTGCAGCTTATAATGGTTACAAATAAAGCAATAGCATCACAAATTTCACAAATA
AAGCATTTTTTTCACTGCATTCTAGTTGTGGTTTGTCCAAACTCATCAATGTATCTTATCATGTCTGTAT
ACCGTCGACCTCTAGCTAGAGCTTGGCGTAATCATGGTCATAGCTGTTTCCTGTGTGAAATTGTTATCCG
CTCACAATTCCACACAACATACGAGCCGGAAGCATAAAGTGTAAAGCCTGGGGTGCCTAATGAGTGAGCT
AACTCACATTAATTGCGTTGCGCTCACTGCCCGCTTTCCAGTCGGGAAACCTGTCGTGCCAGCTGCATTA
ATGAATCGGCCAACGCGCGGGGAGAGGCGGTTTGCGTATTGGGCGCTCTTCCGCTTCCTCGCTCACTGAC
TCGCTGCGCTCGGTCGTTCGGCTGCGGCGAGCGGTATCAGCTCACTCAAAGGCGGTAATACGGTTATCCA
CAGAATCAGGGGATAACGCAGGAAAGAACATGTGAGCAAAAGGCCAGCAAAAGGCCAGGAACCGTAAAAA
GGCCGCGTTGCTGGCGTTTTTCCATAGGCTCCGCCCCCCTGACGAGCATCACAAAAATCGACGCTCAAGT
CAGAGGTGGCGAAACCCGACAGGACTATAAAGATACCAGGCGTTTCCCCCTGGAAGCTCCCTCGTGCGCT
CTCCTGTTCCGACCCTGCCGCTTACCGGATACCTGTCCGCCTTTCTCCCTTCGGGAAGCGTGGCGCTTTC
TCATAGCTCACGCTGTAGGTATCTCAGTTCGGTGTAGGTCGTTCGCTCCAAGCTGGGCTGTGTGCACGAA
CCCCCCGTTCAGCCCGACCGCTGCGCCTTATCCGGTAACTATCGTCTTGAGTCCAACCCGGTAAGACACG
ACTTATCGCCACTGGCAGCAGCCACTGGTAACAGGATTAGCAGAGCGAGGTATGTAGGCGGTGCTACAGA
GTTCTTGAAGTGGTGGCCTAACTACGGCTACACTAGAAGAACAGTATTTGGTATCTGCGCTCTGCTGAAG
CCAGTTACCTTCGGAAAAAGAGTTGGTAGCTCTTGATCCGGCAAACAAACCACCGCTGGTAGCGGTGGTT
TTTTTGTTTGCAAGCAGCAGATTACGCGCAGAAAAAAAGGATCTCAAGAAGATCCTTTGATCTTTTCTAC
GGGGTCTGACGCTCAGTGGAACGAAAACTCACGTTAAGGGATTTTGGTCATGAGATTATCAAAAAGGATC
TTCACCTAGATCCTTTTAAATTAAAAATGAAGTTTTAAATCAATCTAAAGTATATATGAGTAAACTTGGT
CTGACAGTTACCAATGCTTAATCAGTGAGGCACCTATCTCAGCGATCTGTCTATTTCGTTCATCCATAGT
TGCCTGACTCCCCGTCGTGTAGATAACTACGATACGGGAGGGCTTACCATCTGGCCCCAGTGCTGCAATG
ATACCGCGAGACCCACGCTCACCGGCTCCAGATTTATCAGCAATAAACCAGCCAGCCGGAAGGGCCGAGC
GCAGAAGTGGTCCTGCAACTTTATCCGCCTCCATCCAGTCTATTAATTGTTGCCGGGAAGCTAGAGTAAG
TAGTTCGCCAGTTAATAGTTTGCGCAACGTTGTTGCCATTGCTACAGGCATCGTGGTGTCACGCTCGTCG
TTTGGTATGGCTTCATTCAGCTCCGGTTCCCAACGATCAAGGCGAGTTACATGATCCCCCATGTTGTGCA
AAAAAGCGGTTAGCTCCTTCGGTCCTCCGATCGTTGTCAGAAGTAAGTTGGCCGCAGTGTTATCACTCAT
GGTTATGGCAGCACTGCATAATTCTCTTACTGTCATGCCATCCGTAAGATGCTTTTCTGTGACTGGTGAG
TACTCAACCAAGTCATTCTGAGAATAGTGTATGCGGCGACCGAGTTGCTCTTGCCCGGCGTCAATACGGG
ATAATACCGCGCCACATAGCAGAACTTTAAAAGTGCTCATCATTGGAAAACGTTCTTCGGGGCGAAAACT
CTCAAGGATCTTACCGCTGTTGAGATCCAGTTCGATGTAACCCACTCGTGCACCCAACTGATCTTCAGCA
TCTTTTACTTTCACCAGCGTTTCTGGGTGAGCAAAAACAGGAAGGCAAAATGCCGCAAAAAAGGGAATAA
GGGCGACACGGAAATGTTGAATACTCATACTCTTCCTTTTTCAATATTATTGAAGCATTTATCAGGGTTA
TTGTCTCATGAGCGGATACATATTTGAATGTATTTAGAAAAATAAACAAATAGGGGTTCCGCGCACATTT
CCCCGAAAAGTGCCACCTGACGTCGACGGATCGGGAGATCTCCCGATCCCCTATGGTGCACTCTCAGTAC
AATCTGCTCTGATGCCGCATAGTTAAGCCAGTATCTGCTCCCTGCTTGTGTGTTGGAGGTCGCTGAGTAG
TGCGCGAGCAAAATTTAAGCTACAACAAGGCAAGGCTTGACCGACAATTGCATGAAGAATCTGCTTAGGG
TTAGGCGTTTTGCGCTGCTTCGCGATGTACGGGCCAGATATACGCGTT
Features (pLannotate 1.2.2; 22 found; start..end, strand, type, name):
      1..380     +  enhancer       CMV enhancer: human cytomegalovirus immediate early enhancer
    381..584     +  promoter       CMV promoter: human cytomegalovirus (CMV) immediate early promoter
    580..613     +  LTR            5' LTR (truncated) (fragment): truncated 5' long terminal repeat (LTR) from HIV-1
    629..647     +  promoter       T7 promoter: promoter for bacteriophage T7 RNA polymerase
    750..2045    +  CDS            hsf1: HSF_XENLA - Also known as hsf. Experimental evidence at transcript level: Swiss-Prot protein existence level 2. DNA-binding protein that specifically binds heat shock promoter elements (HSE) and activates transcription. From Xenopus laevis (African clawed frog).
   1944..2315    +  CDS            HSF1: C-terminal activation domain from the human heat shock transcription factor HSF1
   2373..2390    +  CDS            capTEV™ (fragment): composite tag for in vivo biotinylation, TEV protease cleavage, and 6xHis tagging
   2440..2664    +  polyA_signal   bGH poly(A) signal: bovine growth hormone polyadenylation signal
   2668..2689    +  promoter       SV40 promoter (fragment): SV40 enhancer and early promoter
   2710..3138    +  rep_origin     f1 ori (sequence partly withheld): f1 bacteriophage origin of replication; arrow indicates direction of (+) strand synthesis
   3152..3481    +  promoter       SV40 promoter: SV40 enhancer and early promoter
   3548..4339    +  CDS            neo: KKA2_KLEPN - Also known as kan, nptII. Experimental evidence at protein level: Swiss-Prot protein existence level 1. Resistance to kanamycin, neomycin, paromomycin, ribostamycin, butirosin and gentamicin B. From Klebsiella pneumoniae.
   4363..4521    +  CDS            ble (fragment): BLE_KLEPN - Experimental evidence at protein level: Swiss-Prot protein existence level 1. Binding protein with a strong affinity to the bleomycin family of antibiotics. Binds to CL990; an antimitotic-antibiotic compound. From Klebsiella pneumoniae.
   4516..4637    +  polyA_signal   SV40 poly(A) signal: SV40 polyadenylation signal
   4710..4726    -  protein_bind   lac operator: The lac repressor binds to the lac operator to inhibit transcription in E. coli. This inhibition can be relieved by adding lactose or isopropyl-β-D-thiogalactopyranoside (IPTG). lac repressor encoded by lacI
   4734..4764    -  promoter       lac promoter: promoter for the E. coli lac operon
   4779..4800    -  protein_bind   CAP binding site: CAP binding activates transcription in the presence of cAMP. E. coli catabolite activator protein
   4813..4905    -  CDS            lacI (fragment): lac repressor; lacI; The lac repressor binds to the lac operator to inhibit transcription in E. coli. This inhibition can be relieved by adding lactose or isopropyl-β-D-thiogalactopyranoside (IPTG).
   5088..5676    -  rep_origin     ori: high-copy-number ColE1/pMB1/pBR322/pUC origin of replication
   5847..6707    -  CDS            AmpR: β-lactamase; bla; confers resistance to ampicillin, carbenicillin, and related antibiotics
   6708..6812    -  promoter       AmpR promoter: bla
   6871..6923    -  misc_feature   bom (fragment): basis of mobility region from pBR322
