[The description below was written by a language model from this plasmid's Addgene catalogue record and pLannotate feature annotations shown in this document.]
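Description:
hHSF1 K80Q is a mammalian expression plasmid built on the Invitrogen pcDNA3.1/myc-His(-) A backbone, carrying human heat shock factor 1 (HSF1) with lysine 80 in the DNA-binding domain changed to glutamine. According to the record, this substitution abolishes the DNA-binding activity of HSF1. The insert was cloned between EcoRI and HindIII and sits downstream of the CMV immediate early enhancer and promoter, with a T7 promoter immediately upstream of the coding region that could support in vitro transcription. Transcripts are terminated by the bovine growth hormone polyadenylation signal. The backbone supplies C-terminal myc and 6xHis tags for detection and purification. The automated annotation picks up only the His-tag portion (labelled as a fragment of a composite tag) and does not call the myc epitope. It also labels most of the open reading frame by homology to Xenopus HSF, with the C-terminal activation domain recognised as human HSF1; the catalogue entry gives the whole insert as human.

The plasmid is maintained in E. coli at high copy through a ColE1/pUC-type origin and selected with ampicillin via the β-lactamase gene. An f1 origin is also present, allowing single-stranded DNA production. For mammalian cells, an SV40 early promoter drives the neomycin phosphotransferase gene, followed by an SV40 polyadenylation signal, enabling G418 selection of stable transfectants. The two sequence records (7,077 nt each) carry the same features and differ only in their start position. The construct serves as a DNA-binding-deficient HSF1 mutant. The associated publication concerns regulation of HSF1 by the deacetylase SIRT1, which fits the common use of a lysine-to-glutamine change to mimic acetylation, though the record does not state this.
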