Addgene plasmid #118351: hHSF1 K80Q
Purpose: Plasmid expresses hHSF1 with K80 in DBD mutated to Q, which abolish DNA-binding activity of HSF1.
Depositing lab: Lea Sistonen. Depositing organization: Abo Akademi University. Publication: Stress-inducible regulation of heat shock factor 1 by the deacetylase SIRT1. Westerheide SD, Anckar J, Stevens SM, Sistonen L, Morimoto RI. Science. 2009 Feb 20. 323(5917):1063-6. 10.1126/science.1165946 PubMed 19229036.
Backbone
  Vector backbone: pcDNA3.1/myc-His(-) A
  Backbone manufacturer: Invitrogen
  Backbone size w/o insert (bp): 5522
  Vector type: Mammalian Expression
  Selectable markers: Neomycin (select with G418)
Growth in bacteria
  Bacterial resistance: Ampicillin, 100 μg/mL
  Growth temperature: 37°C
  Growth strain: DH5alpha
  Copy number: High Copy
Gene/Insert
  Gene/Insert name: hHSF1
  Species: H. sapiens (human)
  Mutation: K80Q
  Entrez Gene: HSF1 (a.k.a. HSTF1)
  Tag / fusion protein: myc and 6xHIS (C terminal on backbone)
  Cloning method: Restriction Enzyme; 5′ cloning site EcoRI (unknown if destroyed); 3′ cloning site HindIII (unknown if destroyed)
Terms and licenses: Academic/Nonprofit Terms; Industry Terms: Not Available to Industry
How to cite: hHSF1 K80Q was a gift from Lea Sistonen (Addgene plasmid # 118351 ; http://n2t.net/addgene:118351 ; RRID:Addgene_118351)
